>Addgene plasmid #232390 | pGL3_MYO16 | addgene full sequence | sequence record 462872 | Addgene NGS Result
CTCGAGATCTGCGATCTGCATCTCAATTAGTCAGCAACCATAGTCCCGCCCCTAACTCCGCCCATCCCGC
CCCTAACTCCGCCCAGTTCCGCCCATTCTCCGCCCCATCGCTGACTAATTTTTTTTATTTATGCAGAGGC
CGAGGCCGCCTCGGCCTCTGAGCTATTCCAGAAGTAGTGAGGAGGCTTTTTTGGAGGCCTAGGCTTTTGC
AAAAAGCTTGGCATTCCGGTACTGTTGGTAAAGCCACCATGGAAGACGCCAAAAACATAAAGAAAGGCCC
GGCGCCATTCTATCCGCTGGAAGATGGAACCGCTGGAGAGCAACTGCATAAGGCTATGAAGAGATACGCC
CTGGTTCCTGGAACAATTGCTTTTACAGATGCACATATCGAGGTGGACATCACTTACGCTGAGTACTTCG
AAATGTCCGTTCGGTTGGCAGAAGCTATGAAACGATATGGGCTGAATACAAATCACAGAATCGTCGTATG
CAGTGAAAACTCTCTTCAATTCTTTATGCCGGTGTTGGGCGCGTTATTTATCGGAGTTGCAGTTGCGCCC
GCGAACGACATTTATAATGAACGTGAATTGCTCAACAGTATGGGCATTTCGCAGCCTACCGTGGTGTTCG
TTTCCAAAAAGGGGTTGCAAAAAATTTTGAACGTGCAAAAAAAGCTCCCAATCATCCAAAAAATTATTAT
CATGGATTCTAAAACGGATTACCAGGGATTTCAGTCGATGTACACGTTCGTCACATCTCATCTACCTCCC
GGTTTTAATGAATACGATTTTGTGCCAGAGTCCTTCGATAGGGACAAGACAATTGCACTGATCATGAACT
CCTCTGGATCTACTGGTCTGCCTAAAGGTGTCGCTCTGCCTCATAGAACTGCCTGCGTGAGATTCTCGCA
TGCCAGAGATCCTATTTTTGGCAATCAAATCATTCCGGATACTGCGATTTTAAGTGTTGTTCCATTCCAT
CACGGTTTTGGAATGTTTACTACACTCGGATATTTGATATGTGGATTTCGAGTCGTCTTAATGTATAGAT
TTGAAGAAGAGCTGTTTCTGAGGAGCCTTCAGGATTACAAGATTCAAAGTGCGCTGCTGGTGCCAACCCT
ATTCTCCTTCTTCGCCAAAAGCACTCTGATTGACAAATACGATTTATCTAATTTACACGAAATTGCTTCT
GGTGGCGCTCCCCTCTCTAAGGAAGTCGGGGAAGCGGTTGCCAAGAGGTTCCATCTGCCAGGTATCAGGC
AAGGATATGGGCTCACTGAGACTACATCAGCTATTCTGATTACACCCGAGGGGGATGATAAACCGGGCGC
GGTCGGTAAAGTTGTTCCATTTTTTGAAGCGAAGGTTGTGGATCTGGATACCGGGAAAACGCTGGGCGTT
AATCAAAGAGGCGAACTGTGTGTGAGAGGTCCTATGATTATGTCCGGTTATGTAAACAATCCGGAAGCGA
CCAACGCCTTGATTGACAAGGATGGATGGCTACATTCTGGAGACATAGCTTACTGGGACGAAGACGAACA
CTTCTTCATCGTTGACCGCCTGAAGTCTCTGATTAAGTACAAAGGCTATCAGGTGGCTCCCGCTGAATTG
GAATCCATCTTGCTCCAACACCCCAACATCTTCGACGCAGGTGTCGCAGGTCTTCCCGACGATGACGCCG
GTGAACTTCCCGCCGCCGTTGTTGTTTTGGAGCACGGAAAGACGATGACGGAAAAAGAGATCGTGGATTA
CGTCGCCAGTCAAGTAACAACCGCGAAAAAGTTGCGCGGAGGAGTTGTGTTTGTGGACGAAGTACCGAAA
GGTCTTACCGGAAAACTCGACGCAAGAAAAATCAGAGAGATCCTCATAAAGGCCAAGAAGGGCGGAAAGA
TCGCCGTGTAATTCTAGAGTCGGGGCGGCCGGCCGCTTCGAGCAGACATGATAAGATACATTGATGAGTT
TGGACAAACCACAACTAGAATGCAGTGAAAAAAATGCTTTATTTGTGAAATTTGTGATGCTATTGCTTTA
TTTGTAACCATTATAAGCTGCAATAAACAAGTTAACAACAACAATTGCATTCATTTTATGTTTCAGGTTC
AGGGGGAGGTGTGGGAGGTTTTTTAAAGCAAGTAAAACCTCTACAAATGTGGTAAAATCGATAAGGATCT
GGATCCGTCGACCGATGCCCTTGAGAGCCTTCAACCCAGTCAGCTCCTTCCGGTGGGCGCGGGGCATGAC
TATCGTCGCCGCACTTATGACTGTCTTCTTTATCATGCAACTCGTAGGACAGGTGCCGGCAGCGCTCTTC
CGCTTCCTCGCTCACTGACTCGCTGCGCTCGGTCGTTCGGCTGCGGCGAGCGGTATCAGCTCACTCAAAG
GCGGTAATACGGTTATCCACAGAATCAGGGGATAACGCAGGAAAGAACATGTGAGCAAAAGGCCAGCAAA
AGGCCAGGAACCGTAAAAAGGCCGCGTTGCTGGCGTTTTTCCATAGGCTCCGCCCCCCTGACGAGCATCA
CAAAAATCGACGCTCAAGTCAGAGGTGGCGAAACCCGACAGGACTATAAAGATACCAGGCGTTTCCCCCT
GGAAGCTCCCTCGTGCGCTCTCCTGTTCCGACCCTGCCGCTTACCGGATACCTGTCCGCCTTTCTCCCTT
CGGGAAGCGTGGCGCTTTCTCATAGCTCACGCTGTAGGTATCTCAGTTCGGTGTAGGTCGTTCGCTCCAA
GCTGGGCTGTGTGCACGAACCCCCCGTTCAGCCCGACCGCTGCGCCTTATCCGGTAACTATCGTCTTGAG
TCCAACCCGGTAAGACACGACTTATCGCCACTGGCAGCAGCCACTGGTAACAGGATTAGCAGAGCGAGGT
ATGTAGGCGGTGCTACAGAGTTCTTGAAGTGGTGGCCTAACTACGGCTACACTAGAAGAACAGTATTTGG
TATCTGCGCTCTGCTGAAGCCAGTTACCTTCGGAAAAAGAGTTGGTAGCTCTTGATCCGGCAAACAAACC
ACCGCTGGTAGCGGTGGTTTTTTTGTTTGCAAGCAGCAGATTACGCGCAGAAAAAAAGGATCTCAAGAAG
ATCCTTTGATCTTTTCTACGGGGTCTGACGCTCAGTGGAACGAAAACTCACGTTAAGGGATTTTGGTCAT
GAGATTATCAAAAAGGATCTTCACCTAGATCCTTTTAAATTAAAAATGAAGTTTTAAATCAATCTAAAGT
ATATATGAGTAAACTTGGTCTGACAGTTACCAATGCTTAATCAGTGAGGCACCTATCTCAGCGATCTGTC
TATTTCGTTCATCCATAGTTGCCTGACTCCCCGTCGTGTAGATAACTACGATACGGGAGGGCTTACCATC
TGGCCCCAGTGCTGCAATGATACCGCGAGACCCACGCTCACCGGCTCCAGATTTATCAGCAATAAACCAG
CCAGCCGGAAGGGCCGAGCGCAGAAGTGGTCCTGCAACTTTATCCGCCTCCATCCAGTCTATTAATTGTT
GCCGGGAAGCTAGAGTAAGTAGTTCGCCAGTTAATAGTTTGCGCAACGTTGTTGCCATTGCTACAGGCAT
CGTGGTGTCACGCTCGTCGTTTGGTATGGCTTCATTCAGCTCCGGTTCCCAACGATCAAGGCGAGTTACA
TGATCCCCCATGTTGTGCAAAAAAGCGGTTAGCTCCTTCGGTCCTCCGATCGTTGTCAGAAGTAAGTTGG
CCGCAGTGTTATCACTCATGGTTATGGCAGCACTGCATAATTCTCTTACTGTCATGCCATCCGTAAGATG
CTTTTCTGTGACTGGTGAGTACTCAACCAAGTCATTCTGAGAATAGTGTATGCGGCGACCGAGTTGCTCT
TGCCCGGCGTCAATACGGGATAATACCGCGCCACATAGCAGAACTTTAAAAGTGCTCATCATTGGAAAAC
GTTCTTCGGGGCGAAAACTCTCAAGGATCTTACCGCTGTTGAGATCCAGTTCGATGTAACCCACTCGTGC
ACCCAACTGATCTTCAGCATCTTTTACTTTCACCAGCGTTTCTGGGTGAGCAAAAACAGGAAGGCAAAAT
GCCGCAAAAAAGGGAATAAGGGCGACACGGAAATGTTGAATACTCATACTCTTCCTTTTTCAATATTATT
GAAGCATTTATCAGGGTTATTGTCTCATGAGCGGATACATATTTGAATGTATTTAGAAAAATAAACAAAT
AGGGGTTCCGCGCACATTTCCCCGAAAAGTGCCACCTG
[124 nt withheld, positions 4239-4362]
C
[91 nt withheld, positions 4364-4454]
A
[49 nt withheld, positions 4456-4504]
CCTTTGACGTTGGAGTCCACGTTCTTT
[37 nt withheld, positions 4532-4568]
ACCCTATCTCGGTCTATTCTTTTGATTTATAAGGGATTTTGCCGATTTCGGCCTATTGGTTAAAAAATGA
GCTGATTTAACAAAAATTTAACGCGAATTTTAACAAAATATTAACGCTTACAATTTGCCATTCGCCATTC
AGGCTGCGCAACTGTTGGGAAGGGCGATCGGTGCGGGCCTCTTCGCTATTACGCCAGCCCAAGCTACCAT
GATAAGTAAGTAATATTAAGGTACGGGAGGTACTTGGAGCGGCCGCAATAAAATATCTTTATTTTCATTA
CATCTGTGTGTTGGTTTTTTGTGTGAATCGATAGTACTAACATACGCTCTCCATCAAAACAAAACGAAAC
AAAACAAACTAGCAAAATAGGCTGTCCCCAGTGCAAGTGCAGGTGCCAGAACATTTCTCTATCGATAGGT
ACCGAGCTCTTACGCGTGCTAGCGGAAAGCAAAACTTTTTGTAAATGAATAAATCAGCATATTGACAGGG
CAGTTGGTGAATGCCATAGCATAGCTCGGCATCTCCAGGGACTTTCTGGCACTAGCCTCTATGTACGTGC
AGCTGATCCCAAGGGCAGTAAGTCTGGACAAGATTGCTCACGTCTGGAATGTGTTTATATTTAATTCTTG
CCCCATCTGGGGTCCTACTGGTCTAACTCAGTCTAAGGGTTTTTGTGCCAAGCAGGGTTAAGCTACTTCC
TAAACTGACTACTTGGAGAACTCTCTAGGGAATCTCCTTGCCTGAGGATAATTGAGGACAAAAGCTGCCT
TGTACACACCATCAGATTGTTCTGCTCAGATGAAGTGAGTTTACCCGTGTTCTAAGATAGGCATTCTCTT
TAATTCAGTCCTTTCTCCACTCTATATCTATCTACATAAAAGGTAAAATGAAAACCAGACTGATGTCTTG
GCGTTTAATATTTTGTCTGATGTAAAGGGTGTTGCATTTTACTAATATGTCAATGCAAGCTGACAGTTTT
GTTAACTATCAAGAAAGCTCTCGGGAGAATTCTAAGGCAGAATTTGAACTGAAACAGATCATCTAATTCA
TATGTTAATTTTGCCTATAGGATTGAGTCTTGGCTGGATCACATGACCTCTCTGCTCCCAGTTGTCAGAA
ATTGAATGTTAAGTTAAATGCCTGTGGAATAGGAGTCAGATATCAATAAGGGGAATGACAGTCAGGTCAA
CTGCTACGTAGTATGGGCGTTTTGCTGGCTGAAAGT
Features (pLannotate 1.2.2; 12 found; start..end, strand, type, name):
     17..213     +  promoter       SV40 promoter: SV40 early promoter
    249..1901    +  CDS            luciferase: firefly luciferase; luc+; enhanced luc+ version of the luciferase gene
   1942..2063    -  polyA_signal   SV40 poly(A) signal: SV40 polyadenylation signal
   2086..2154    -  CDS            large T antigen (fragment): large T antigen from SV40 (simian virus 40)
   2176..2308    +  CDS            TcR (fragment): tetracycline efflux protein; tet; confers resistance to tetracycline
   2488..3076    -  rep_origin     ori: high-copy-number ColE1/pMB1/pBR322/pUC origin of replication
   3247..4107    -  CDS            AmpR: β-lactamase; bla; confers resistance to ampicillin, carbenicillin, and related antibiotics
   4108..4212    -  promoter       AmpR promoter: bla
   4239..4667    +  rep_origin     f1 ori (sequence partly withheld): f1 bacteriophage origin of replication; arrow indicates direction of (+) strand synthesis
   4699..4766    -  CDS            lacZα (fragment): LacZα fragment of β-galactosidase; lacZ fragment
   4825..4873    +  polyA_signal   poly(A) signal: synthetic polyadenylation signal
   4887..4978    +  misc_feature   pause site: RNA polymerase II transcriptional pause signal from the human α2 globin gene
