[The description below was written by a language model from this plasmid's Addgene catalogue record and pLannotate feature annotations shown in this document.]
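Description:
pGL3_MYO16 is a firefly luciferase reporter plasmid built on the Promega pGL3 backbone, designed to test the activity of a human enhancer located near the MYO16 gene. Despite the insert name, the recorded purpose indicates that the cloned fragment is a non-coding regulatory element from the MYO16 locus rather than the myosin XVI coding sequence. The plasmid is maintained in E. coli at high copy through a ColE1/pUC-type origin and selected with ampicillin via the β-lactamase gene and its native promoter. An f1 origin is also present, which allows production of single-stranded DNA. Short annotated fragments of lacZα, a tetracycline resistance gene and SV40 large T antigen are backbone remnants with no functional role.

The reporter unit consists of the SV40 early promoter driving the enhanced luc+ version of firefly luciferase, terminated by the SV40 polyadenylation signal. This arrangement matches the promoter-containing form of pGL3, in which a promoter with modest activity on its own lets an added enhancer be read out as an increase in luciferase expression. Upstream of the cassette sit a synthetic poly(A) signal and a transcriptional pause site from the human α2 globin gene, which block read-through transcription from the backbone and so reduce background signal. The feature table does not annotate the enhancer itself. An unannotated stretch of roughly 800 bp between the pause site and the SV40 promoter, spanning the circular junction of the 5,794 nt sequence, is a plausible location, but the record does not give the cloning sites or the insert's coordinates. The construct is typically used in transient transfection assays in mammalian cells to quantify enhancer activity.
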