Addgene plasmid #232390: pGL3_MYO16
Purpose: Enhancer near MYO16
Depositing lab: Joanna Wysocka. Depositing organization: Stanford University.
Backbone
  Vector backbone: pGL3 Luciferase Reporter Vector
  Backbone manufacturer: Promega
  Vector type: Luciferase
Growth in bacteria
  Bacterial resistance: Ampicillin, 100 μg/mL
  Growth temperature: 37°C
  Growth strain: DH5alpha
  Copy number: High Copy
Gene/Insert
  Gene/Insert name: MYO16
  Species: H. sapiens (human)
  Entrez Gene: MYO16 (a.k.a. RP11-54H7.1, KIAA0865, MYR8, Myo16b)
  Cloning method: Restriction Enzyme; 5′ cloning site Unknown (unknown if destroyed)
Terms and licenses: Academic/Nonprofit Terms; Industry Terms: Not Available to Industry
How to cite: pGL3_MYO16 was a gift from Joanna Wysocka (Addgene plasmid # 232390 ; http://n2t.net/addgene:232390 ; RRID:Addgene_232390)
